>Addgene plasmid #24460 | K560CLM T324C | addgene partial sequence | sequence record 30412 | 24460 with T7-term
CTCTTCGGGCTTGTTAGCAGCCGGATCTGCTCGAGTTAATGGTGATGATGGTGATGTTTTAGTAAAGATG
CCATCATCTCAGCTGCTCGTTTTTTCTGGTGGTTGGTCATTTCCTTAAGTTTCTGAAGCTCAGCATCTAT
ACTCGCTAAAGTTGCCGATTTCTGATTCAATTCATCACTAAGCAATTCATATTCCTTAGTTTTGTCTTCA
ACTTCCTGAGACTTCTGATCATAATTGACAGCAAGTTCTTCTAGGGCCTGTAAAACTTCTTTCACTTCTT
CTTTAGAGGCATCATTTTCTGCTTGAAGGCGATTCAGCTCAGCTTGCATATTGTCTTGATCCCTTCTGGT
AGATGCCAAAAGCTCCTCCTGATCCAACATTTGCGTCTTCAGTTTCTCTACCAGTTGACTTTGCTGGTTA
ATTTCTTCATCCTTGTCATCAAGCTGTTTGTATAATTTAGCAATTTCTTCTTCAGCCTTTCTTCTTTCAG
CATCAGTAAAATTGCCTATAACTCCAATTGCGGTTGCTGGTTTATCATTGGTAAGAGTAATATCTTTATC
CACTGTGAAAGCTTCCAAGTTGGCTTTCTCTTTGTCAAACTGTTCATCAATAGGCACCGTCTCCCCATTA
CGCCATCTGTTGAGCTCATTTTCAAGCCACTGAATAGTGTTCCGCAGGATCTTATTTTTTTCTTTTTCTT
TTTCATACTTCTTTTTCCACTGTTCTGCAGTGAGCTCCACATTGACACTAACTGTGTTCTTAATGCATTT
GGCCCTTTGGCCAAATAAGAGTGTAGATTTTGTTTCAGACTCATTGTATGATGATGGAGAGCAGCAAATT
ACAATAGTGGTTCTAGCGTTGCCACCTAGGCTATCTTGAAGGATCCTTGTCATTTTACTATCTCGATATG
GAACATAAGTACTACCCTCAGCCAAAGCAGAAATAACATTTCCAAGA
