>Addgene plasmid #24460 | K560CLM T324C | addgene partial sequence | sequence record 30413 | 24460 with T7
TTTAACTTTAAGAAGGAGATATACATATGGCGGACCTGGCCGAGTCTAATATTAAAGTGATGTGTCGCTT
CAGACCTCTCAACGAGTCTGAAGTGAACCGCGGCGACAAGTACATCGCCAAGTTTCAGGGAGAAGACACG
GTCGTGATCGCGTCCAAGCCTTATGCATTTGATCGGGTGTTCCAGTCAAGCACATCTCAAGAGCAAGTGT
ATAATGACGCCGCAAAGAAGATTGTTAAAGACGTCCTTGAAGGATATAATGGAACAATATTTGCATACGG
CCAAACATCCTCTGGGAAGACACACACAATGGAGGGTAAACTTCATGATCCAGAAGGCATGGGAATTATT
CCAAGAATAGTGCAAGATATTTTTAATTATATTTACTCCATGGATGAAAATTTGGAATTTCATATTAAGG
TTTCATATTTTGAAATATATTTGGATAAGATAAGGGACCTGTTAGATGTTTCAAAGACCAACCTTTCAGT
TCATGAAGACAAAAACCGAGTTCCCTATGTAAAGGGAGCCACAGAGCGTTTTGTAAGTAGTCCAGATGAA
GTTATGGATACAATAGATGAAGGAAAATCCAACAGACATGTAGCAGTTACAAATATGAATGAACATAGCT
CTAGGAGTCACAGTATATTTCTTATTAATGTCAAACAAGAGAACACACAAACGGAACAAAAGCTGAGTGG
AAAACTTTATCTAGTTGATTTAGCTGGTAGTGAAAAGGTTAGT
