[The description below was written by a language model from this plasmid's Addgene catalogue record.]
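Description:
K560CLM T324C is a bacterial expression plasmid built on the pET17b backbone (about 3.3 kb without insert) that carries a roughly 1.68 kb fragment of human conventional kinesin heavy chain, KIF5B. It is maintained at high copy in E. coli under ampicillin selection. No feature table is provided, but pET17b is a T7-driven expression vector, and the listed T7 and T7-terminator sequencing primers fit with the insert sitting between a T7 promoter and terminator. Protein production would therefore depend on a host that supplies T7 RNA polymerase, while a standard cloning strain is used for propagation.

The insert size and the name K560 point to a truncated kinesin of about 560 residues, although the record also lists an alternative name, K490CLM T324C, and does not resolve this discrepancy. The protein carries a C-terminal His tag, which allows purification by metal-affinity chromatography. "CLM" most likely denotes a cysteine-light mutant: the native cysteines at positions 7, 65, 168, 174, 294, 330 and 421 are replaced with serine or alanine, and a single cysteine is introduced by the T324C substitution. This arrangement provides a defined reactive thiol for site-specific attachment of a fluorescent dye or other probe.

The associated publication addressed how kinesin walks along its track and reported a hand-over-hand mechanism. This suggests the construct was used to make site-specifically labelled motor protein for single-molecule tracking of head movement. The record itself does not describe the labelling chemistry or the assay.
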