Addgene plasmid #24460: K560CLM T324C
Depositing lab: Ron Vale. Depositing organization: University of California, San Francisco (UCSF). Publication: Kinesin walks hand-over-hand. Yildiz A, Tomishige M, Vale RD, Selvin PR. Science. 2004 Jan 30. 303(5658):676-8. 10.1126/science.1093753 PubMed 14684828.
Backbone
  Vector backbone: pET17b
  Backbone size w/o insert (bp): 3300
  Vector type: Bacterial Expression
Growth in bacteria
  Bacterial resistance: Ampicillin, 100 μg/mL
  Growth temperature: 37°C
  Growth strain: DH5alpha
  Copy number: High Copy
Gene/Insert
  Gene/Insert name: Kinesin (alt names: K490CLM T324C; KIF5B)
  Species: H. sapiens (human)
  Insert size (bp): 1680
  Mutation: C7S/C65A/C168A/C174S/C294A/C330S T324C/C421A
  Entrez Gene: KIF5B (a.k.a. HEL-S-61, KINH, KNS, KNS1, UKHC)
  Tag / fusion protein: His (C terminal on insert)
  Cloning method: Restriction Enzyme
  Sequencing primers: 5′ T7; 3′ T7-term
Terms and licenses: Academic/Nonprofit Terms; Industry Terms: Not Available to Industry
How to cite: K560CLM T324C was a gift from Ron Vale (Addgene plasmid # 24460 ; http://n2t.net/addgene:24460 ; RRID:Addgene_24460)
